Addgene plasmid #206924: px-458-sgRNA-scramble
Purpose: Plasmid expressing Cas9, GFP and non-targeting guides for using as a control in CRISPR experiments
Depositing lab: José Cuezva. Depositing organization: Centro de Biologia Molecular Severo Ochoa. Publication: IF1 promotes oligomeric assemblies of sluggish ATP synthase and outlines the heterogeneity of the mitochondrial membrane potential. Romero-Carraminana I, Esparza-Molto PB, Dominguez-Zorita S, Nuevo-Tapioles C, Cuezva JM. Commun Biol. 2023 Aug 12;6(1):836. doi: 10.1038/s42003-023-05214-1. PubMed 37573449.
Backbone
  Vector backbone: px458
  Backbone manufacturer: Addgene
  Backbone size w/o insert (bp): 9289
  Total vector size (bp): 9292
  Vector type: CRISPR
  Selectable markers: GFP
Growth in bacteria
  Bacterial resistance: Ampicillin, 100 μg/mL
  Growth temperature: 37°C
  Growth strain: DH5alpha
  Growth instructions: In LB medium
  Copy number: High Copy
Gene/Insert
  Gene/Insert name: non-targeting human sgRNA guides
  gRNA/shRNA sequence: non-targeting human sgRNA guides
  Species: H. sapiens (human)
  Promoter: U6
  Cloning method: Restriction Enzyme; 5′ cloning site BbsI (destroyed during cloning); 3′ cloning site BbsI (destroyed during cloning)
  Sequencing primers: 5′ GACTATCATATGCTTACCGT
Terms and licenses: Academic/Nonprofit Terms; Industry Terms: Not Available to Industry
How to cite: px-458-sgRNA-scramble was a gift from José Cuezva (Addgene plasmid # 206924 ; http://n2t.net/addgene:206924 ; RRID:Addgene_206924)
