[The description below was written by a language model from this plasmid's Addgene catalogue record and pLannotate feature annotations shown in this document.]
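Description:
px-458-sgRNA-scramble is a roughly 9.3 kb all-in-one CRISPR plasmid built on the px458 backbone for transient expression in mammalian cells. It serves as a negative control, supplying Cas9, a GFP reporter and a non-targeting (scramble) guide designed against the human genome. In bacteria it is maintained at high copy from a ColE1/pUC-type origin and selected with ampicillin through the β-lactamase gene. An f1 phage origin is also present. There is no mammalian drug marker; GFP fluorescence is the listed means of identifying or sorting transfected cells.

Two expression units sit in tandem. A human U6 RNA polymerase III promoter drives the guide, which was inserted between BbsI sites that were destroyed during cloning, directly upstream of the Streptococcus pyogenes gRNA scaffold. The annotation also picks up a second, partial scaffold fragment just downstream. The guide sequence itself is not given in the record beyond its description as non-targeting. The second unit uses a CMV enhancer, chicken β-actin promoter and hybrid intron to express S. pyogenes Cas9, annotated as contiguous N- and C-terminal portions that together form one full-length reading frame. Cas9 carries a C-terminal nucleoplasmin nuclear localization signal and is followed by EGFP and a bovine growth hormone polyadenylation signal. The element linking Cas9 to EGFP is not annotated in the feature table. A single AAV2 ITR lies downstream of the cassette, which appears to be a backbone remnant rather than a functional packaging arrangement.

The plasmid is used alongside px458 derivatives carrying gene-specific guides, so that the effects of transfection, Cas9 expression and GFP-based sorting can be separated from those of genuine gene editing.
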