Features (pLannotate 1.2.2; 19 found; start..end, strand, type, name):
      1..241     +  promoter       U6 promoter: RNA polymerase III promoter for human U6 snRNA
    271..346     +  misc_RNA       gRNA scaffold: guide RNA scaffold for the Streptococcus pyogenes CRISPR/Cas9 system
    353..396     +  misc_RNA       gRNA scaffold (fragment): guide RNA scaffold for the Streptococcus pyogenes CRISPR/Cas9 system
    443..728     +  enhancer       CMV enhancer: human cytomegalovirus immediate early enhancer; contains an 18-bp deletion relative to the standard CMV enhancer
    730..1008    +  promoter       chicken β-actin promoter: No description available
   1009..1236    +  intron         hybrid intron: hybrid between chicken β-actin (CBA) and minute virus of mice (MMV) introns (Gray et al., 2011)
   1374..2975    +  CDS            Cas9(N): N-terminal portion of Streptococcus pyogenes Cas9 (Zetsche et al., 2015)
   2976..5474    +  CDS            Cas9(C): C-terminal portion of Streptococcus pyogenes Cas9 (Zetsche et al., 2015)
   5475..5522    +  CDS            nucleoplasmin NLS: bipartite nuclear localization signal from nucleoplasmin
   5592..6305    +  CDS            EGFP: EGFP is a basic (constitutively fluorescent) green fluorescent protein published in 1996, derived from Aequorea victoria. It is reported to be a rapidly-maturing weak dimer with moderate acid sensitivity.
   6339..6450    +  polyA_signal   bGH poly(A) signal: bovine growth hormone polyadenylation signal
   6555..6695    +  repeat_region  AAV2 ITR: inverted terminal repeat of adeno-associated virus serotype 2 inverted
   6700..6751    -  misc_feature   bom (fragment): basis of mobility region from pBR322
   6770..7225    +  rep_origin     f1 ori (sequence partly withheld): f1 bacteriophage origin of replication; arrow indicates direction of (+) strand synthesis
   7226..7275    -  misc_feature   bom (fragment): basis of mobility region from pBR322
   7377..7412    -  CDS            rop (fragment): Rop protein, which maintains plasmids at low copy number; rop
   7507..7611    +  promoter       AmpR promoter: bla
   7612..8472    +  CDS            AmpR: β-lactamase; bla; confers resistance to ampicillin, carbenicillin, and related antibiotics
   8643..9231    +  rep_origin     ori: high-copy-number ColE1/pMB1/pBR322/pUC origin of replication
>Addgene plasmid #206924 | px-458-sgRNA-scramble | addgene full sequence | sequence record 409035 | Addgene NGS Result
GAGGGCCTATTTCCCATGATTCCTTCATATTTGCATATACGATACAAGGCTGTTAGAGAGATAATTGGAA
TTAATTTGACTGTAAACACAAAGATATTAGTACAAAATACGTGACGTAGAAAGTAATAATTTCTTGGGTA
GTTTGCAGTTTTAAAATTATGTTTTAAAATGGACTATCATATGCTTACCGTAACTTGAAAGTATTTCGAT
TTCTTGGCTTTATATATCTTGTGGAAAGGACGAAACACCGGTAGCGAACGTGTCCGGCGTGTTTTAGAGC
TAGAAATAGCAAGTTAAAATAAGGCTAGTCCGTTATCAACTTGAAAAAGTGGCACCGAGTCGGTGCTTTT
TTGTTTTAGAGCTAGAAATAGCAAGTTAAAATAAGGCTAGTCCGTTTTTAGCGCGTGCGCCAATTCTGCA
GACAAATGGCTCTAGAGGTACCCGTTACATAACTTACGGTAAATGGCCCGCCTGGCTGACCGCCCAACGA
CCCCCGCCCATTGACGTCAATAGTAACGCCAATAGGGACTTTCCATTGACGTCAATGGGTGGAGTATTTA
CGGTAAACTGCCCACTTGGCAGTACATCAAGTGTATCATATGCCAAGTACGCCCCCTATTGACGTCAATG
ACGGTAAATGGCCCGCCTGGCATTGTGCCCAGTACATGACCTTATGGGACTTTCCTACTTGGCAGTACAT
CTACGTATTAGTCATCGCTATTACCATGGTCGAGGTGAGCCCCACGTTCTGCTTCACTCTCCCCATCTCC
CCCCCCTCCCCACCCCCAATTTTGTATTTATTTATTTTTTAATTATTTTGTGCAGCGATGGGGGCGGGGG
GGGGGGGGGGGGCGCGSSSRRGGGGGGGSGGGGCGGGGCGAGGGGCGGGGCGGGGCGAGGCGGAGAGGTG
CGGCGGCAGCCAATCAGAGCGGCGCGCTCCGAAAGTTTCCTTTTATGGCGAGGCGGCGGCGGCGGCGGCC
CTATAAAAAGCGAAGCGCGCGGCGGGCGGGAGTCGCTGCGCGCTGCCTTCGCCCCGTGCCCCGCTCCGCC
GCCGCCTCGCGCCGCCCGCCCCGGCTCTGACTGACCGCGTTACTCCCACAGGTGAGCGGGCGGGACGGCC
CTTCTCCTCCGGGCTGTAATTAGCTGAGCAAGAGGTAAGGGTTTAAGGGATGGTTGGTTGGTGGGGTATT
AATGTTTAATTACCTGGAGCACCTGCCTGAAATCACTTTTTTTCAGGTTGGACCGGTGCCACCATGGACT
ATAAGGACCACGACGGAGACTACAAGGATCATGATATTGATTACAAAGACGATGACGATAAGATGGCCCC
AAAGAAGAAGCGGAAGGTCGGTATCCACGGAGTCCCAGCAGCCGACAAGAAGTACAGCATCGGCCTGGAC
ATCGGCACCAACTCTGTGGGCTGGGCCGTGATCACCGACGAGTACAAGGTGCCCAGCAAGAAATTCAAGG
TGCTGGGCAACACCGACCGGCACAGCATCAAGAAGAACCTGATCGGAGCCCTGCTGTTCGACAGCGGCGA
AACAGCCGAGGCCACCCGGCTGAAGAGAACCGCCAGAAGAAGATACACCAGACGGAAGAACCGGATCTGC
TATCTGCAAGAGATCTTCAGCAACGAGATGGCCAAGGTGGACGACAGCTTCTTCCACAGACTGGAAGAGT
CCTTCCTGGTGGAAGAGGATAAGAAGCACGAGCGGCACCCCATCTTCGGCAACATCGTGGACGAGGTGGC
CTACCACGAGAAGTACCCCACCATCTACCACCTGAGAAAGAAACTGGTGGACAGCACCGACAAGGCCGAC
CTGCGGCTGATCTATCTGGCCCTGGCCCACATGATCAAGTTCCGGGGCCACTTCCTGATCGAGGGCGACC
TGAACCCCGACAACAGCGACGTGGACAAGCTGTTCATCCAGCTGGTGCAGACCTACAACCAGCTGTTCGA
GGAAAACCCCATCAACGCCAGCGGCGTGGACGCCAAGGCCATCCTGTCTGCCAGACTGAGCAAGAGCAGA
CGGCTGGAAAATCTGATCGCCCAGCTGCCCGGCGAGAAGAAGAATGGCCTGTTCGGAAACCTGATTGCCC
TGAGCCTGGGCCTGACCCCCAACTTCAAGAGCAACTTCGACCTGGCCGAGGATGCCAAACTGCAGCTGAG
CAAGGACACCTACGACGACGACCTGGACAACCTGCTGGCCCAGATCGGCGACCAGTACGCCGACCTGTTT
CTGGCCGCCAAGAACCTGTCCGACGCCATCCTGCTGAGCGACATCCTGAGAGTGAACACCGAGATCACCA
AGGCCCCCCTGAGCGCCTCTATGATCAAGAGATACGACGAGCACCACCAGGACCTGACCCTGCTGAAAGC
TCTCGTGCGGCAGCAGCTGCCTGAGAAGTACAAAGAGATTTTCTTCGACCAGAGCAAGAACGGCTACGCC
GGCTACATTGACGGCGGAGCCAGCCAGGAAGAGTTCTACAAGTTCATCAAGCCCATCCTGGAAAAGATGG
ACGGCACCGAGGAACTGCTCGTGAAGCTGAACAGAGAGGACCTGCTGCGGAAGCAGCGGACCTTCGACAA
CGGCAGCATCCCCCACCAGATCCACCTGGGAGAGCTGCACGCCATTCTGCGGCGGCAGGAAGATTTTTAC
CCATTCCTGAAGGACAACCGGGAAAAGATCGAGAAGATCCTGACCTTCCGCATCCCCTACTACGTGGGCC
CTCTGGCCAGGGGAAACAGCAGATTCGCCTGGATGACCAGAAAGAGCGAGGAAACCATCACCCCCTGGAA
CTTCGAGGAAGTGGTGGACAAGGGCGCTTCCGCCCAGAGCTTCATCGAGCGGATGACCAACTTCGATAAG
AACCTGCCCAACGAGAAGGTGCTGCCCAAGCACAGCCTGCTGTACGAGTACTTCACCGTGTATAACGAGC
TGACCAAAGTGAAATACGTGACCGAGGGAATGAGAAAGCCCGCCTTCCTGAGCGGCGAGCAGAAAAAGGC
CATCGTGGACCTGCTGTTCAAGACCAACCGGAAAGTGACCGTGAAGCAGCTGAAAGAGGACTACTTCAAG
AAAATCGAGTGCTTCGACTCCGTGGAAATCTCCGGCGTGGAAGATCGGTTCAACGCCTCCCTGGGCACAT
ACCACGATCTGCTGAAAATTATCAAGGACAAGGACTTCCTGGACAATGAGGAAAACGAGGACATTCTGGA
AGATATCGTGCTGACCCTGACACTGTTTGAGGACAGAGAGATGATCGAGGAACGGCTGAAAACCTATGCC
CACCTGTTCGACGACAAAGTGATGAAGCAGCTGAAGCGGCGGAGATACACCGGCTGGGGCAGGCTGAGCC
GGAAGCTGATCAACGGCATCCGGGACAAGCAGTCCGGCAAGACAATCCTGGATTTCCTGAAGTCCGACGG
CTTCGCCAACAGAAACTTCATGCAGCTGATCCACGACGACAGCCTGACCTTTAAAGAGGACATCCAGAAA
GCCCAGGTGTCCGGCCAGGGCGATAGCCTGCACGAGCACATTGCCAATCTGGCCGGCAGCCCCGCCATTA
AGAAGGGCATCCTGCAGACAGTGAAGGTGGTGGACGAGCTCGTGAAAGTGATGGGCCGGCACAAGCCCGA
GAACATCGTGATCGAAATGGCCAGAGAGAACCAGACCACCCAGAAGGGACAGAAGAACAGCCGCGAGAGA
ATGAAGCGGATCGAAGAGGGCATCAAAGAGCTGGGCAGCCAGATCCTGAAAGAACACCCCGTGGAAAACA
CCCAGCTGCAGAACGAGAAGCTGTACCTGTACTACCTGCAGAATGGGCGGGATATGTACGTGGACCAGGA
ACTGGACATCAACCGGCTGTCCGACTACGATGTGGACCATATCGTGCCTCAGAGCTTTCTGAAGGACGAC
TCCATCGACAACAAGGTGCTGACCAGAAGCGACAAGAACCGGGGCAAGAGCGACAACGTGCCCTCCGAAG
AGGTCGTGAAGAAGATGAAGAACTACTGGCGGCAGCTGCTGAACGCCAAGCTGATTACCCAGAGAAAGTT
CGACAATCTGACCAAGGCCGAGAGAGGCGGCCTGAGCGAACTGGATAAGGCCGGCTTCATCAAGAGACAG
CTGGTGGAAACCCGGCAGATCACAAAGCACGTGGCACAGATCCTGGACTCCCGGATGAACACTAAGTACG
ACGAGAATGACAAGCTGATCCGGGAAGTGAAAGTGATCACCCTGAAGTCCAAGCTGGTGTCCGATTTCCG
GAAGGATTTCCAGTTTTACAAAGTGCGCGAGATCAACAACTACCACCACGCCCACGACGCCTACCTGAAC
GCCGTCGTGGGAACCGCCCTGATCAAAAAGTACCCTAAGCTGGAAAGCGAGTTCGTGTACGGCGACTACA
AGGTGTACGACGTGCGGAAGATGATCGCCAAGAGCGAGCAGGAAATCGGCAAGGCTACCGCCAAGTACTT
CTTCTACAGCAACATCATGAACTTTTTCAAGACCGAGATTACCCTGGCCAACGGCGAGATCCGGAAGCGG
CCTCTGATCGAGACAAACGGCGAAACCGGGGAGATCGTGTGGGATAAGGGCCGGGATTTTGCCACCGTGC
GGAAAGTGCTGAGCATGCCCCAAGTGAATATCGTGAAAAAGACCGAGGTGCAGACAGGCGGCTTCAGCAA
AGAGTCTATCCTGCCCAAGAGGAACAGCGATAAGCTGATCGCCAGAAAGAAGGACTGGGACCCTAAGAAG
TACGGCGGCTTCGACAGCCCCACCGTGGCCTATTCTGTGCTGGTGGTGGCCAAAGTGGAAAAGGGCAAGT
CCAAGAAACTGAAGAGTGTGAAAGAGCTGCTGGGGATCACCATCATGGAAAGAAGCAGCTTCGAGAAGAA
TCCCATCGACTTTCTGGAAGCCAAGGGCTACAAAGAAGTGAAAAAGGACCTGATCATCAAGCTGCCTAAG
TACTCCCTGTTCGAGCTGGAAAACGGCCGGAAGAGAATGCTGGCCTCTGCCGGCGAACTGCAGAAGGGAA
ACGAACTGGCCCTGCCCTCCAAATATGTGAACTTCCTGTACCTGGCCAGCCACTATGAGAAGCTGAAGGG
CTCCCCCGAGGATAATGAGCAGAAACAGCTGTTTGTGGAACAGCACAAGCACTACCTGGACGAGATCATC
GAGCAGATCAGCGAGTTCTCCAAGAGAGTGATCCTGGCCGACGCTAATCTGGACAAAGTGCTGTCCGCCT
ACAACAAGCACCGGGATAAGCCCATCAGAGAGCAGGCCGAGAATATCATCCACCTGTTTACCCTGACCAA
TCTGGGAGCCCCTGCCGCCTTCAAGTACTTTGACACCACCATCGACCGGAAGAGGTACACCAGCACCAAA
GAGGTGCTGGACGCCACCCTGATCCACCAGAGCATCACCGGCCTGTACGAGACACGGATCGACCTGTCTC
AGCTGGGAGGCGACAAAAGGCCGGCGGCCACGAAAAAGGCCGGCCAGGCAAAAAAGAAAAAGGAATTCGG
CAGTGGAGAGGGCAGAGGAAGTCTGCTAACATGCGGTGACGTCGAGGAGAATCCTGGCCCAGTGAGCAAG
GGCGAGGAGCTGTTCACCGGGGTGGTGCCCATCCTGGTCGAGCTGGACGGCGACGTAAACGGCCACAAGT
TCAGCGTGTCCGGCGAGGGCGAGGGCGATGCCACCTACGGCAAGCTGACCCTGAAGTTCATCTGCACCAC
CGGCAAGCTGCCCGTGCCCTGGCCCACCCTCGTGACCACCCTGACCTACGGCGTGCAGTGCTTCAGCCGC
TACCCCGACCACATGAAGCAGCACGACTTCTTCAAGTCCGCCATGCCCGAAGGCTACGTCCAGGAGCGCA
CCATCTTCTTCAAGGACGACGGCAACTACAAGACCCGCGCCGAGGTGAAGTTCGAGGGCGACACCCTGGT
GAACCGCATCGAGCTGAAGGGCATCGACTTCAAGGAGGACGGCAACATCCTGGGGCACAAGCTGGAGTAC
AACTACAACAGCCACAACGTCTATATCATGGCCGACAAGCAGAAGAACGGCATCAAGGTGAACTTCAAGA
TCCGCCACAACATCGAGGACGGCAGCGTGCAGCTCGCCGACCACTACCAGCAGAACACCCCCATCGGCGA
CGGCCCCGTGCTGCTGCCCGACAACCACTACCTGAGCACCCAGTCCGCCCTGAGCAAAGACCCCAACGAG
AAGCGCGATCACATGGTCCTGCTGGAGTTCGTGACCGCCGCCGGGATCACTCTCGGCATGGACGAGCTGT
ACAAGGAATTCTAACTAGAGCTCGCTGATCAGCCTCGACTGTGCCTTCTAGTTGCCAGCCATCTGTTGTT
TGCCCCTCCCCCGTGCCTTCCTTGACCCTGGAAGGTGCCACTCCCACTGTCCTTTCCTAATAAAATGAGG
AAATTGCATCGCATTGTCTGAGTAGGTGTCATTCTATTCTGGGGGGTGGGGTGGGGCAGGACAGCAAGGG
GGAGGATTGGGAAGAGAATAGCAGGCATGCTGGGGAGCGGCCGCAGGAACCCCTAGTGATGGAGTTGGCC
ACTCCCTCTCTGCGCGCTCGCTCGCTCACTGAGGCCGGGCGACCAAAGGTCGCCCGACGCCCGGGCTTTG
CCCGGGCGGCCTCAGTGAGCGAGCGAGCGCGCAGCTGCCTGCAGGGGCGCCTGATGCGGTATTTTCTCCT
TACGCATCTGTGCGGTATTTCACACCGCATA
[95 nt withheld, positions 6752-6846]
T
[46 nt withheld, positions 6848-6893]
C
[141 nt withheld, positions 6895-7035]
CCTTTGACGTTGGAGTCCACGTTCTTT
[37 nt withheld, positions 7063-7099]
ACTCTATCTCGGGCTATTCTTTTGATTTATAAGGGATTTTGCCGATTTCGGTCTATTGGTTAAAAAATGA
GCTGATTTAACAAAAATTTAACGCGAATTTTAACAAAATATTAACGTTTACAATTTTATGGTGCACTCTC
AGTACAATCTGCTCTGATGCCGCATAGTTAAGCCAGCCCCGACACCCGCCAACACCCGCTGACGCGCCCT
GACGGGCTTGTCTGCTCCCGGCATCCGCTTACAGACAAGCTGTGACCGTCTCCGGGAGCTGCATGTGTCA
GAGGTTTTCACCGTCATCACCGAAACGCGCGAGACGAAAGGGCCTCGTGATACGCCTATTTTTATAGGTT
AATGTCATGATAATAATGGTTTCTTAGACGTCAGGTGGCACTTTTCGGGGAAATGTGCGCGGAACCCCTA
TTTGTTTATTTTTCTAAATACATTCAAATATGTATCCGCTCATGAGACAATAACCCTGATAAATGCTTCA
ATAATATTGAAAAAGGAAGAGTATGAGTATTCAACATTTCCGTGTCGCCCTTATTCCCTTTTTTGCGGCA
TTTTGCCTTCCTGTTTTTGCTCACCCAGAAACGCTGGTGAAAGTAAAAGATGCTGAAGATCAGTTGGGTG
CACGAGTGGGTTACATCGAACTGGATCTCAACAGCGGTAAGATCCTTGAGAGTTTTCGCCCCGAAGAACG
TTTTCCAATGATGAGCACTTTTAAAGTTCTGCTATGTGGCGCGGTATTATCCCGTATTGACGCCGGGCAA
GAGCAACTCGGTCGCCGCATACACTATTCTCAGAATGACTTGGTTGAGTACTCACCAGTCACAGAAAAGC
ATCTTACGGATGGCATGACAGTAAGAGAATTATGCAGTGCTGCCATAACCATGAGTGATAACACTGCGGC
CAACTTACTTCTGACAACGATCGGAGGACCGAAGGAGCTAACCGCTTTTTTGCACAACATGGGGGATCAT
GTAACTCGCCTTGATCGTTGGGAACCGGAGCTGAATGAAGCCATACCAAACGACGAGCGTGACACCACGA
TGCCTGTAGCAATGGCAACAACGTTGCGCAAACTATTAACTGGCGAACTACTTACTCTAGCTTCCCGGCA
ACAATTAATAGACTGGATGGAGGCGGATAAAGTTGCAGGACCACTTCTGCGCTCGGCCCTTCCGGCTGGC
TGGTTTATTGCTGATAAATCTGGAGCCGGTGAGCGTGGAAGCCGCGGTATCATTGCAGCACTGGGGCCAG
ATGGTAAGCCCTCCCGTATCGTAGTTATCTACACGACGGGGAGTCAGGCAACTATGGATGAACGAAATAG
ACAGATCGCTGAGATAGGTGCCTCACTGATTAAGCATTGGTAACTGTCAGACCAAGTTTACTCATATATA
CTTTAGATTGATTTAAAACTTCATTTTTAATTTAAAAGGATCTAGGTGAAGATCCTTTTTGATAATCTCA
TGACCAAAATCCCTTAACGTGAGTTTTCGTTCCACTGAGCGTCAGACCCCGTAGAAAAGATCAAAGGATC
TTCTTGAGATCCTTTTTTTCTGCGCGTAATCTGCTGCTTGCAAACAAAAAAACCACCGCTACCAGCGGTG
GTTTGTTTGCCGGATCAAGAGCTACCAACTCTTTTTCCGAAGGTAACTGGCTTCAGCAGAGCGCAGATAC
CAAATACTGTTCTTCTAGTGTAGCCGTAGTTAGGCCACCACTTCAAGAACTCTGTAGCACCGCCTACATA
CCTCGCTCTGCTAATCCTGTTACCAGTGGCTGCTGCCAGTGGCGATAAGTCGTGTCTTACCGGGTTGGAC
TCAAGACGATAGTTACCGGATAAGGCGCAGCGGTCGGGCTGAACGGGGGGTTCGTGCACACAGCCCAGCT
TGGAGCGAACGACCTACACCGAACTGAGATACCTACAGCGTGAGCTATGAGAAAGCGCCACGCTTCCCGA
AGGGAGAAAGGCGGACAGGTATCCGGTAAGCGGCAGGGTCGGAACAGGAGAGCGCACGAGGGAGCTTCCA
GGGGGAAACGCCTGGTATCTTTATAGTCCTGTCGGGTTTCGCCACCTCTGACTTGAGCGTCGATTTTTGT
GATGCTCGTCAGGGGGGCGGAGCCTATGGAAAAACGCCAGCAACGCGGCCTTTTTACGGTTCCTGGCCTT
TTGCTGGCCTTTTGCTCACATGT
